>Addgene plasmid #91058 | pMOD_B0000 | addgene full sequence | sequence record 181869 | Addgene NGS Result
GCCTTGACGGCAAAATCCCTTAACGTGAGTTTTCGTTCCACTGAGCGTCAGACCCCGTAGAAAAGATCAA
AGGATCTTCTTGAGATCCTTTTTTTCTGCGCGTAATCTGCTGCTTGCAAACAAAAAAACCACCGCTACCA
GCGGTGGTTTGTTTGCCGGATCAAGAGCTACTAACTCTTTTTCCGAAGGTAACTGGCTTCAGCAGAGCGC
AGATACCAAATACTGTTCTTCTAGTGTAGCCGTAGTTAGGCCACCACTTCAAGAACTCTGTAGCACCGCC
TACATACCTCGCTCTGCTAATCCTGTTACCAGTGGCTGCTGCCAGTGGCGATAAGTCGTGTCTTACCGGG
TTGGACTCAAGACGATAGTTACCGGATAAGGCGCAGCGGTCGGGCTGAACGGGGGGTTCGTGCTCACAGC
CCAGCTTGGAGCGAACGACCTACACCGAACTGAGATACCTACAGCGTGAGCTATGAGAAAGCGCCACGCT
TCCCGAAGGGAGAAAGGCGGACAGGTATCCGGTAAGCGGCAGGGTCGGAACAGGAGAGCGCACGAGGGAG
CTTCCAGGGGGAAACGCCTGGTATCTTTATAGTCCTGTCGGGTTTCGCCACCTCTGACTTGAGCGTCGAT
TTTTGTGATGCTCGTCAGGGGGGCGGAGCCTATGGAAAAACGCCAGCAACGCGGCCTTTTTACGGTTCCT
GGCCTTTTGCTGGCCTTTTGCTCACATGTTCTTTCCTGCGTTATCCCCTGATTCTGTGGATAACCGTATT
ACCGCCTTTGAGTGAGCTGATACCGCTCGCCGCAGCCGAACGACCGAGCGCAGCGAGTCAGTGAGCGAGG
AAGCGGGAGAGCGCCCACCTGCCAGGGGACGGCGCGACTAGTTTTACGTACGTTAATTAACCCGGTGACG
CAGGTGATGAAAAGCCTTAGGGTCAGGTGGCACTTTTCGGGGAAATGTGCGATGAACCCCTATTTGTTTA
TTTTTCTAAATACATTCAAATATGTATCCGCTAATGAGACAATAACCCTGATAAATGCTTCAATTATATT
GAAAAAGGAAGAGTATGAGTATCCAACATTTCCGTGTCGCCCTTATTCCCTTTTTTGCGGCCTTCTGCCT
TCCTGTTTTTGCTCACCCAGAAACGCTGGTGAAAGTAAAAGATGCTGAAGATCAGTTGGGTGCCCGAGTG
GGTTACATTGAACTGGATCTCAACAGCGGCAAAATCTTAGAGAGTTTTCGCCCCGAAGAACGCTTCCCAA
TGATGAGCACTTTCAAAGTTCTGCTATGTGGCGCGGTGTTATCCCGTATTGATGCTGGGCAAGAGCAACT
CGGTCGCCGCATACACTATTCTCAGAATGACTTGGTTGAGTATTCACCAGTCACAGAAAAGCATCTTACG
GATGGCATGACAGTAAGAGAATTATGTAGTGCTGCCATAACCATGAGTGATAACACTGCGGCCAACTTAC
TTCTGACAACGATTGGAGGACCGAAGGAGCTAACCGCTTTTTTGCACAACATGGGGGATCATGTAACTCG
CCTTGATCGTTGGGAACCGGAGCTGAATGAAGCCATACCAAACGACGAGCGTGACACCACGATGCCTGTA
GCAATGGCAACAACTCTCCGCAAACTATTAACTGGCGAACTACTTACTCTTGCTTCACGCCAGCAACTCA
TTGACTGGATGGAGGCGGACAAAGTTGCAGGACCACTTCTGCGCTCGGCACTTCCGGCTGGCTGGTTTAT
TGCTGATAAATCTGGAGCCGGTGAGCGTGGGTCTCGCGGTATCATTGCAGCACTGGGGCCAGATGGTAAG
CCCTCCCGTATCGTAGTTATCTACACGACGGGGAGTCAGGCAACTATGGATGAACGAAATAGACAGATCG
CTGAGATAGGTGCCTCACTGATTAAGCATTGGTAACTGTCAGACGAAGGGAAATAAATAGTAGCCCGCCT
GATGTGCGGGCTTTTTTTTGGTGGTGGTTACCAGTGTCGCTTAGCTACCGTAGGTCCTCTTAGGCGGTCC
GATTAGCGACATAGTCATCAAT
Features (pLannotate 1.2.2; 3 found; start..end, strand, type, name):
     80..668     +  rep_origin     ori: high-copy-number ColE1/pMB1/pBR322/pUC origin of replication
    964..1064    +  promoter       AmpR promoter: bla
   1065..1925    +  CDS            AmpR: β-lactamase; bla; confers resistance to ampicillin, carbenicillin, and related antibiotics
