[The description below was written by a language model from this plasmid's Addgene catalogue record and pLannotate feature annotations shown in this document.]
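Description:
pMOD_B0000 is an empty "module B" plasmid from a modular cloning toolkit built for genome engineering in plants. The catalogue entry explicitly lists it as having no promoter, no gene and no terminator, and it is described as derived from the backbone pMOD_B2103. The vector type is not specified in the record. At about 2.05 kb it is essentially a minimal bacterial cloning plasmid. The annotated features are limited to a high-copy ColE1/pMB1/pUC-type origin of replication and a β-lactamase (AmpR) gene driven by its native bla promoter, which together allow high-copy maintenance in standard E. coli cloning strains under ampicillin selection. No plant-active elements, reporters, tags, recombinase sites or T-DNA borders are annotated.

The name and purpose field suggest that the plasmid acts as a blank placeholder for the B position in a multi-module assembly scheme. That would let a final construct be put together when no expression cassette is wanted in that slot, or give users a bare scaffold into which they can introduce their own promoter, coding sequence and terminator. This interpretation is an inference, because the record does not describe the assembly chemistry. The feature table also does not annotate any cloning or restriction sites in the short unannotated stretches flanking the origin and resistance marker, so the exact junction sequences used for module assembly cannot be stated from the information given.
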