Addgene plasmid #91058: pMOD_B0000
Purpose: (Empty Backbone) Module B, Promoter: none, Gene: none, Terminator: none
Depositing lab: Daniel Voytas. Depositing organization: University of Minnesota. Publication: A multi-purpose toolkit to enable advanced genome engineering in plants. Cermak T, Curtin SJ, Gil-Humanes J, Cegan R, Kono TJY, Konecna E, Belanto JJ, Starker CG, Mathre JW, Greenstein RL, Voytas DF. Plant Cell. 2017 May 18. pii: tpc.00922.2016. doi: 10.1105/tpc.16.00922. PubMed 28522548.
Backbone
  Vector backbone: pMOD_B2103
  Vector type: Unspecified
Growth in bacteria
  Bacterial resistance: Ampicillin, 100 μg/mL
  Growth temperature: 37°C
  Growth strain: DH5alpha
  Copy number: High Copy
Gene/Insert
  Gene/Insert name: None
Terms and licenses: Academic/Nonprofit Terms; Industry Terms: Not Available to Industry
How to cite: pMOD_B0000 was a gift from Daniel Voytas (Addgene plasmid # 91058 ; http://n2t.net/addgene:91058 ; RRID:Addgene_91058)
